>Addgene plasmid #206980 | SpIMPDH | addgene full sequence | sequence record 410397 | Addgene NGS Result
AGCCAGCCAGACGCAGACGCGCCGAGACAGAACTTAATGGGCCCGCTAACAGCGCGATTTGCTGGTGACC
CAATGCGACCAGATGCTCCACGCCCAGTCGCGTACCGTCTTCATGGGAGAAAATAATACTGTTGATGGGT
GTCTGGTCAGAGACATCAAGAAATAACGCCGGAACATTAGTGCAGGCAGCTTCCACAGCAATGGCATCCT
GGTCATCCAGCGGATAGTTAATGATCAGCCCACTGACGCGTTGCGCGAGAAGATTGTGCACCGCCGCTTT
ACAGGCTTCGACGCCGCTTCGTTCTACCATCGACACCACCACGCTGGCACCCAGTTGATCGGCGCGAGAT
TTAATCGCCGCGACAATTTGCGACGGCGCGTGCAGGGCCAGACTGGAGGTGGCAACGCCAATCAGCAACG
ACTGTTTGCCCGCCAGTTGTTGTGCCACGCGGTTGGGAATGTAATTCAGCTCCGCCATCGCCGCTTCCAC
TTTTTCCCGCGTTTTCGCAGAAACGTGGCTGGCCTGGTTCACCACGCGGGAAACGGTCTGATAAGAGACA
CCGGCATACTCTGCGACATCGTATAACGTTACTGGTTTCACATTCACCACCCTGAATTGACTCTCTTCCG
GGCGCTATCATGCCATACCGCGAAAGGTTTTGCGCCATTCGATGGTGTCCGGGATCTCGACGCTCTCCCT
TATGCGACTCCTGCATTAGGAAGCAGCCCAGTAGTAGGTTGAGGCCGTTGAGCACCGCCGCCGCAAGGAA
TGGTGCATGCAAGGAGATGGCGCCCAACAGTCCCCCGGCCACGGGGCCTGCCACCATACCCACGCCGAAA
CAAGCGCTCATGAGCCCGAAGTGGCGAGCCCGATCTTCCCCATCGGTGATGTCGGCGATATAGGCGCCAG
CAACCGCACCTGTGGCGCCGGTGATGCCGGCCACGATGCGTCCGGCGTAGAGGATCGAGATCTCGATCCC
GCGAAATTAATACGACTCACTATAGGGGAATTGTGAGCGGATAACAATTCCCCTCTAGAAATAATTTTGT
TTAACTTTAAGAAGGAGATATACCATGGGCCATCACCACCACCACCACGAGAATCTGTACTTCCAAGGCA
TGAGCAACTGGGACACCAAATTCCTGAAAAAGGGCTACACCTTCGATGATGTGCTGCTGATTCCGGCGGA
GAGCCATGTGCTGCCGAACGAAGTTGACCTGAAGACCAAACTGGCGGATAACCTGACCCTGAACATCCCG
ATCATTACCGCGGCGATGGACACCGTGACCGGTAGCAAGATGGCGATTGCGATTGCGCGTGCGGGTGGCC
TGGGTGTTATCCACAAAAACATGAGCATTACCGAGCAGGCGGAGGAAGTGCGTAAGGTTAAACGTAGCGA
AAACGGTGTGATCATTGATCCGTTCTTTCTGACCCCGGAGCACAAGGTTAGCGAAGCGGAGGAACTGATG
CAACGTTACCGTATCAGCGGCGTGCCGATTGTTGAAACCCTGGCGAACCGTAAACTGGTGGGTATCATTA
CCAACCGTGACATGCGTTTCATCAGCGATTATAACGCGCCGATTAGCGAGCACATGACCAGCGAACACCT
GGTGACCGCGGCGGTTGGTACCGATCTGGAAACCGCGGAACGTATCCTGCACGAGCACCGTATTGAAAAG
CTGCCGCTGGTTGACAACAGCGGCCGTCTGAGCGGTCTGATCACCATTAAGGATATCGAGAAAGTGATTG
AATTCCCGCACGCGGCGAAAGACGAGTTTGGCCGTCTGCTGGTTGCGGCGGCGGTGGGTGTTACCAGCGA
CACCTTCGAGCGTGCGGAAGCGCTGTTTGAAGCGGGCGCGGACGCGATCGTGATTGATACCGCGCACGGC
CACAGCGCGGGTGTTCTGCGTAAGATCGCGGAGATTCGTGCGCACTTTCCGAACCGTACCCTGATCGCGG
GCAACATTGCGACCGCGGAAGGTGCGCGTGCGCTGTATGATGCGGGTGTGGATGTGGTTAAAGTTGGTAT
CGGCCCGGGTAGCATTTGCACCACCCGTGTGGTTGCGGGCGTGGGTGTTCCGCAAGTGACCGCGATCTAT
GATGCGGCGGCGGTTGCGCGTGAGTATGGCAAGACCATCATTGCGGACGGTGGCATCAAGTATAGCGGTG
ATATTGTTAAGGCGCTGGCGGCGGGTGGCAACGCGGTTATGCTGGGCAGCATGTTCGCGGGTACCGATGA
AGCGCCGGGCGAAACCGAAATCTACCAGGGTCGTAAGTTTAAAACCTATCGTGGCATGGGTAGCATTGCG
GCGATGAAGAAAGGCAGCAGCGACCGTTACTTCCAAGGTAGCGTGAACGAGGCGAACAAGCTGGTTCCGG
AGGGCATCGAAGGTCGTGTGGCGTACAAGGGTGCGGCGAGCGATATCGTTTTCCAAATGCTGGGTGGCAT
TCGTAGCGGCATGGGTTATGTGGGCGCGGGTGACATCCAGGAGCTGCACGAAAACGCGCAATTTGTTGAA
ATGAGCGGCGCGGGTCTGATTGAAAGCCACCCGCACGATGTTCAGATTACCAACGAAGCGCCGAATTACA
GCGTTCACTAACTCGAGCACCACCACCACCACCACTGAGATCCGGCTGCTAACAAAGCCCGAAAGGAAGC
TGAGTTGGCTGCTGCCACCGCTGAGCAATAACTAGCATAACCCCTTGGGGCCTCTAAACGGGTCTTGAGG
GGTTTTTTGCTGAAAGGAGGAACTATATCCGGATTGGCGAATGGG
[124 nt withheld, positions 2776-2899]
C
[91 nt withheld, positions 2901-2991]
A
[49 nt withheld, positions 2993-3041]
CCTTTGACGTTGGAGTCCACGTTCTTT
[37 nt withheld, positions 3069-3105]
ACCCTATCTCGGTCTATTCTTTTGATTTATAAGGGATTTTGCCGATTTCGGCCTATTGGTTAAAAAATGA
GCTGATTTAACAAAAATTTAACGCGAATTTTAACAAAATATTAACGCTTACAATTTAGGTGGCACTTTTC
GGGGAAATGTGCGCGGAACCCCTATTTGTTTATTTTTCTAAATACATTCAAATATGTATCCGCTCATGAA
TTAATTCTTAGAAAAACTCATCGAGCATCAAATGAAACTGCAATTTATTCATATCAGGATTATCAATACC
ATATTTTTGAAAAAGCCGTTTCTGTAATGAAGGAGAAAACTCACCGAGGCAGTTCCATAGGATGGCAAGA
TCCTGGTATCGGTCTGCGATTCCGACTCGTCCAACATCAATACAACCTATTAATTTCCCCTCGTCAAAAA
TAAGGTTATCAAGTGAGAAATCACCATGAGTGACGACTGAATCCGGTGAGAATGGCAAAAGTTTATGCAT
TTCTTTCCAGACTTGTTCAACAGGCCAGCCATTACGCTCGTCATCAAAATCACTCGCATCAACCAAACCG
TTATTCATTCGTGATTGCGCCTGAGCGAGACGAAATACGCGATCGCTGTTAAAAGGACAATTACAAACAG
GAATCGAATGCAACCGGCGCAGGAACACTGCCAGCGCATCAACAATATTTTCACCTGAATCAGGATATTC
TTCTAATACCTGGAATGCTGTTTTCCCGGGGATCGCAGTGGTGAGTAACCATGCATCATCAGGAGTACGG
ATAAAATGCTTGATGGTCGGAAGAGGCATAAATTCCGTCAGCCAGTTTAGTCTGACCATCTCATCTGTAA
CATCATTGGCAACGCTACCTTTGCCATGTTTCAGAAACAACTCTGGCGCATCGGGCTTCCCATACAATCG
ATAGATTGTCGCACCTGATTGCCCGACATTATCGCGAGCCCATTTATACCCATATAAATCAGCATCCATG
TTGGAATTTAATCGCGGCCTAGAGCAAGACGTTTCCCGTTGAATATGGCTCATAACACCCCTTGTATTAC
TGTTTATGTAAGCAGACAGTTTTATTGTTCATGACCAAAATCCCTTAACGTGAGTTTTCGTTCCACTGAG
CGTCAGACCCCGTAGAAAAGATCAAAGGATCTTCTTGAGATCCTTTTTTTCTGCGCGTAATCTGCTGCTT
GCAAACAAAAAAACCACCGCTACCAGCGGTGGTTTGTTTGCCGGATCAAGAGCTACCAACTCTTTTTCCG
AAGGTAACTGGCTTCAGCAGAGCGCAGATACCAAATACTGTCCTTCTAGTGTAGCCGTAGTTAGGCCACC
ACTTCAAGAACTCTGTAGCACCGCCTACATACCTCGCTCTGCTAATCCTGTTACCAGTGGCTGCTGCCAG
TGGCGATAAGTCGTGTCTTACCGGGTTGGACTCAAGACGATAGTTACCGGATAAGGCGCAGCGGTCGGGC
TGAACGGGGGGTTCGTGCACACAGCCCAGCTTGGAGCGAACGACCTACACCGAACTGAGATACCTACAGC
GTGAGCTATGAGAAAGCGCCACGCTTCCCGAAGGGAGAAAGGCGGACAGGTATCCGGTAAGCGGCAGGGT
CGGAACAGGAGAGCGCACGAGGGAGCTTCCAGGGGGAAACGCCTGGTATCTTTATAGTCCTGTCGGGTTT
CGCCACCTCTGACTTGAGCGTCGATTTTTGTGATGCTCGTCAGGGGGGCGGAGCCTATGGAAAAACGCCA
GCAACGCGGCCTTTTTACGGTTCCTGGCCTTTTGCTGGCCTTTTGCTCACATGTTCTTTCCTGCGTTATC
CCCTGATTCTGTGGATAACCGTATTACCGCCTTTGAGTGAGCTGATACCGCTCGCCGCAGCCGAACGACC
GAGCGCAGCGAGTCAGTGAGCGAGGAAGCGGAAGAGCGCCTGATGCGGTATTTTCTCCTTACGCATCTGT
GCGGTATTTCACACCGCAATGGTGCACTCTCAGTACAATCTGCTCTGATGCCGCATAGTTAAGCCAGTAT
ACACTCCGCTATCGCTACGTGACTGGGTCATGGCTGCGCCCCGACACCCGCCAACACCCGCTGACGCGCC
CTGACGGGCTTGTCTGCTCCCGGCATCCGCTTACAGACAAGCTGTGACCGTCTCCGGGAGCTGCATGTGT
CAGAGGTTTTCACCGTCATCACCGAAACGCGCGAGGCAGCTGCGGTAAAGCTCATCAGCGTGGTCGTGAA
GCGATTCACAGATGTCTGCCTGTTCATCCGCGTCCAGCTCGTTGAGTTTCTCCAGAAGCGTTAATGTCTG
GCTTCTGATAAAGCGGGCCATGTTAAGGGCGGTTTTTTCCTGTTTGGTCACTGATGCCTCCGTGTAAGGG
GGATTTCTGTTCATGGGGGTAATGATACCGATGAAACGAGAGAGGATGCTCACGATACGGGTTACTGATG
ATGAACATGCCCGGTTACTGGAACGTTGTGAGGGTAAACAACTGGCGGTATGGATGCGGCGGGACCAGAG
AAAAATCACTCAGGGTCAATGCCAGCGCTTCGTTAATACAGATGTAGGTGTTCCACAGGGTAGCCAGCAG
CATCCTGCGATGCAGATCCGGAACATAATGGTGCAGGGCGCTGACTTCCGCGTTTCCAGACTTTACGAAA
CACGGAAACCGAAGACCATTCATGTTGTTGCTCAGGTCGCAGACGTTTTGCAGCAGCAGTCGCTTCACGT
TCGCTCGCGTATCGGTGATTCATTCTGCTAACCAGTAAGGCAACCCCGCCAGCCTAGCCGGGTCCTCAAC
GACAGGAGCACGATCATGCGCACCCGTGGGGCCGCCATGCCGGCGATAATGGCCTGCTTCTCGCCGAAAC
GTTTGGTGGCGGGACCAGTGACGAAGGCTTGAGCGAGGGCGTGCAAGATTCCGAATACCGCAAGCGACAG
GCCGATCATCGTCGCGCTCCAGCGAAAGCGGTCCTCGCCGAAAATGACCCAGAGCGCTGCCGGCACCTGT
CCTACGAGTTGCATGATAAAGAAGACAGTCATAAGTGCGGCGACGATAGTCATGCCCCGCGCCCACCGGA
AGGAGCTGACTGGGTTGAAGGCTCTCAAGGGCATCGGTCGAGATCCCGGTGCCTAATGAGTGAGCTAACT
TACATTAATTGCGTTGCGCTCACTGCCCGCTTTCCAGTCGGGAAACCTGTCGTGCCAGCTGCATTAATGA
ATCGGCCAACGCGCGGGGAGAGGCGGTTTGCGTATTGGGCGCCAGGGTGGTTTTTCTTTTCACCAGTGAG
ACGGGCAACAGCTGATTGCCCTTCACCGCCTGGCCCTGAGAGAGTTGCAGCAAGCGGTCCACGCTGGTTT
GCCCCAGCAGGCGAAAATCCTGTTTGATGGTGGTTAACGGCGGGATATAACATGAGCTGTCTTCGGTATC
GTCGTATCCCACTACCGAGATATCCGCACCAACGCGCAGCCCGGACTCGGTAATGGCGCGCATTGCGCCC
AGCGCCATCTGATCGTTGGCAACCAGCATCGCAGTGGGAACGATGCCCTCATTCAGCATTTGCATGGTTT
GTTGAAAACCGGACATGGCACTCCAGTCGCCTTCCCGTTCCGCTATCGGCTGAATTTGATTGCGAGTGAG
ATATTTATGCC
Features (pLannotate 1.2.2; 19 found; start..end, strand, type, name):
    602..679     -  promoter       lacI promoter: lacI
    687..966     -  CDS            TcR (fragment): tetracycline efflux protein; tet; confers resistance to tetracycline
    988..1006    +  promoter       T7 promoter: promoter for bacteriophage T7 RNA polymerase
   1007..1031    +  protein_bind   lac operator: The lac repressor binds to the lac operator to inhibit transcription in E. coli. This inhibition can be relieved by adding lactose or isopropyl-β-D-thiogalactopyranoside (IPTG). lac repressor encoded by lacI
   1046..1068    +  RBS            RBS: efficient ribosome binding site from bacteriophage T7 gene 10 (Olins and Rangwala, 1989)
   1120..2598    +  CDS            guaB: IMDH_STRP6 - Experimental evidence at protein level: Swiss-Prot protein existence level 1. Catalyzes the conversion of inosine 5'-phosphate (IMP) to xanthosine 5'-phosphate (XMP), the first committed and rate-limiting step in the de novo synthesis of guanine nucleotides, and therefore plays an important role in the regulation of cell growth. From Streptococcus pyogenes serotype M6 (strain ATCC BAA-946 / MGAS10394).
   2608..2625    +  CDS            9xHis (fragment): 9xHis affinity tag
   2635..2684    +  CDS            SET1 (fragment): solubility-enhancement tag derived from T7 phage gene 10B
   2692..2739    +  terminator     T7 terminator: transcription terminator for bacteriophage T7 RNA polymerase
   2776..3204    +  rep_origin     f1 ori (sequence partly withheld): f1 bacteriophage origin of replication; arrow indicates direction of (+) strand synthesis
   3257..3314    +  promoter       AmpR promoter (fragment): bla
   3323..4138    -  CDS            KanR: aminoglycoside phosphotransferase; aph(3')-Ia; confers resistance to kanamycin in bacteria or G418 (Geneticin®) in eukaryotes
   4260..4848    +  rep_origin     ori: high-copy-number ColE1/pMB1/pBR322/pUC origin of replication
   5034..5173    -  misc_feature   bom: basis of mobility region from pBR322
   5275..5466    -  CDS            rop: Rop protein, which maintains plasmids at low copy number; rop
   5483..5863    +  CDS            YPB1_ECOLX: Protein predicted: Swiss-Prot protein existence level 4. From Escherichia coli.
   5935..6226    -  CDS            TcR (fragment): tetracycline efflux protein; tet; confers resistance to tetracycline
   6241..6262    -  protein_bind   CAP binding site: CAP binding activates transcription in the presence of cAMP. E. coli catabolite activator protein
   6275..601     -  CDS            lacI (across the origin): lac repressor; lacI; The lac repressor binds to the lac operator to inhibit transcription in E. coli. This inhibition can be relieved by adding lactose or isopropyl-β-D-thiogalactopyranoside (IPTG).
