[The description below was written by a language model from this plasmid's Addgene catalogue record and pLannotate feature annotations shown in this document.]
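Description:
SpIMPDH is a bacterial expression plasmid built on the pET-28b(+) backbone for recombinant production of inosine 5′-monophosphate dehydrogenase (the guaB product, EC 1.1.1.205) from Streptococcus pyogenes. The enzyme converts IMP to XMP, the first committed and rate-limiting step of de novo guanine nucleotide synthesis. The 6,756 nt sequence carries the standard pET maintenance elements: a ColE1/pBR322-type origin with the bom site and rop gene (which holds copy number down), an f1 phage origin, and an aph(3')-Ia kanamycin resistance gene for selection. Short annotated fragments of a tetracycline resistance gene and an AmpR promoter are backbone remnants rather than functional markers.

The guaB coding sequence sits downstream of a T7 promoter fused to a lac operator and the T7 gene 10 ribosome binding site, and is followed by a T7 terminator. A plasmid-borne lacI gene with its own promoter supplies lac repressor, keeping transcription off until induction in a host that provides T7 RNA polymerase; the record names a BL21-AI strain for expression and DH5alpha for propagation. According to the catalogue entry, the protein carries an N-terminal His6 tag followed by a TEV protease site, allowing metal-affinity purification and subsequent tag removal. The feature table does not annotate this tag individually, although there is unannotated space between the RBS and the start of guaB where it would lie. A His-tag fragment is annotated just downstream of guaB, corresponding to the vector's optional C-terminal tag; the record does not indicate whether it is translated. The purified enzyme is intended for biochemical work, and the associated publication concerns kinetic characterization of purine salvage enzymes, though its exact role there is not stated.
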