Addgene plasmid #206980: SpIMPDH
Purpose: Streptococcus pyogenes Inosine 5′-Monophosphate Dehydrogenase (SpIMPDH, EC. 1.1.1.205). Contains His6 tag with TEV protease cleavage site in pET-28b(+) plasmid for protein expression.
Depositing lab: Vern Schramm. Depositing organization: Albert Einstein College of Medicine. Publication: Kinetic Characterization and Inhibition of Trypanosoma cruzi Hypoxanthine-Guanine Phosphoribosyltransferases. Glockzin K, Kostomiris D, Minnow YVT, Suthagar K, Clinch K, Gai S, Buckler JN, Schramm VL, Tyler PC, Meek TD, Katzfuss A. Biochemistry. 2022 Oct 4;61(19):2088-2105. doi: 10.1021/acs.biochem.2c00312. Epub 2022 Sep 15. PubMed 36193631.
Backbone
  Vector backbone: pet28b
  Backbone manufacturer: Genscript
  Vector type: Bacterial Expression
Growth in bacteria
  Bacterial resistance: Kanamycin, 50 μg/mL
  Growth temperature: 37°C
  Growth strain: DH5alpha
  Growth instructions: Express protein in One Shot BL21-AI E. Coli
  Copy number: Unknown
Gene/Insert
  Gene/Insert name: SpIMPDH (alt names: Streptococcus pyogenes Inosine 5′-Monophosphate Dehydrogenase; EC. 1.1.1.205)
  Species: Streptococcus pyogenes
  Entrez Gene: guaB (a.k.a. DQM35_RS08830, NCTC12064_01736)
  Tag / fusion protein: His tag (with TEV cleavage site) (N terminal on insert)
Resource information
  A portion of this plasmid was derived from a plasmid made by: Genscript
Terms and licenses: Academic/Nonprofit Terms; Industry Terms: Not Available to Industry
How to cite: SpIMPDH was a gift from Vern Schramm (Addgene plasmid # 206980 ; http://n2t.net/addgene:206980 ; RRID:Addgene_206980)
